>Addgene plasmid #106048 | Opto-GPR148 | addgene full sequence | sequence record 209675 | Addgene NGS Result
AATTGCATGAAGAATCTGCTTAGGGTTAGGCGTTTTGCGCTGCTTCGCGATGTACGGGCCAGATATACGC
GTTGACATTGATTATTGACTAGTTATTAATAGTAATCAATTACGGGGTCATTAGTTCATAGCCCATATAT
GGAGTTCCGCGTTACATAACTTACGGTAAATGGCCCGCCTGGCTGACCGCCCAACGACCCCCGCCCATTG
ACGTCAATAATGACGTATGTTCCCATAGTAACGCCAATAGGGACTTTCCATTGACGTCAATGGGTGGAGT
ATTTACGGTAAACTGCCCACTTGGCAGTACATCAAGTGTATCATATGCCAAGTACGCCCCCTATTGACGT
CAATGACGGTAAATGGCCCGCCTGGCATTATGCCCAGTACATGACCTTATGGGACTTTCCTACTTGGCAG
TACATCTACGTATTAGTCATCGCTATTACCATGGTGATGCGGTTTTGGCAGTACATCAATGGGCGTGGAT
AGCGGTTTGACTCACGGGGATTTCCAAGTCTCCACCCCATTGACGTCAATGGGAGTTTGTTTTGGCACCA
AAATCAACGGGACTTTCCAAAATGTCGTAACAACTCCGCCCCATTGACGCAAATGGGCGGTAGGCGTGTA
CGGTGGGAGGTCTATATAAGCAGAGCTCTCTGGCTAACTAGAGAACCCACTGCTTACTGGCTTATCGAAA
TTAATACGACTCACTATAGGGAGACCCAAGCTGGCTAGCGTTTAAACTTAAGCTTGCCACCATGAAAACG
ATCATCGCCCTGAGCTACATCTTCTGCCTGGTATTCGCCATGTACACCGATATAGAGATGAACAGGCTGG
GAAAGGATAGCCTCATGAACGGGACCGAGGGCCCAAACTTCTACGTGCCTTTCTCCAACAAGACGGGCGT
GGTGCGCAGCCCCTTCGAGGCCCCGCAGTACTACCTGGCGGAGCCATGGCAGTTCTCCATGCTGGCCGCC
TACATGTTCCTGCTGATCATGCTTGGCTTCCCCATCAACTTCCTCACGCTGTACGTCATCCTGCGGAACC
AACGGCTGCGACAGGAGCTCAACTACATCCTGCTCAACCTGGCCGTGGCCGACCTCTTCATGGTGTTCGG
GGGCTTCACCACCACCCTCTACACCTCTCTGCACGGGTACTTCGTCTTTGGGCCCACGGGCTGCAACCTG
GAGGGCTTCTTTGCCACCTTGGGCGGTGAAATTGCACTGTGGTCCTTGGTGGTCCTGGCCATCGAGCGGT
ACGTGGTGGTGATCCATCCACTGCGCTACCTCTCCTTCATGTCCCATGGGGCTGCCATCATGGGCGTCGC
CTTCACCTGGGTCATGGCTCTGGCCTGTGCCGCGCCCCCCCTCGTCGGCTGGTCCAGGTACATCCCGGAG
GGCATGCAGTGCTCGTGCGGGATTGACTACTACACGCCCCACGAGGAAACCAACAATGAGTCGTTCGTCA
TCTACATGTTCGTGGTCCACTTCATCATCCCCCTGATTGTCATATTCTTCTGCTACGGAAGGATCTATGC
AGAGGCCAAGACTTCAGGCATCTGGGGGCAGGGCTATTCCCGGGCCAGGGGCACCCTGCGCATGGTGATC
ATCATGGTCATCGCTTTCCTAATCTGCTGGCTGCCCTACGCTGGGGTGGCGTTCTACATCTTCACCCATC
AGGGCTCTGACTTTGGCCCCATCTTCATGACCATCCCGGCTTTCTTTGCCAAGACTTCTGCCGTCTACAA
CCCCGTCATCTACATCATGATGAACAAGCAGTTCCGCCAGCTGTTGGGCATGGTCCGGGGCCACCTCCCA
TCCAGGAGGCACCAGGCCATCTTTACCATTTCCACAGAAACCAGCCAAGTGGCGCCTGCCTAACTCGAGT
CTAGAGGGCCCGTTTAAACCCGCTGATCAGCCTCGACTGTGCCTTCTAGTTGCCAGCCATCTGTTGTTTG
CCCCTCCCCCGTGCCTTCCTTGACCCTGGAAGGTGCCACTCCCACTGTCCTTTCCTAATAAAATGAGGAA
ATTGCATCGCATTGTCTGAGTAGGTGTCATTCTATTCTGGGGGGTGGGGTGGGGCAGGACAGCAAGGGGG
AGGATTGGGAAGACAATAGCAGGCATGCTGGGGATGCGGTGGGCTCTATGGCTTCTGAGGCGGAAAGAAC
CAGCTGGGGCTCTAGGGGGTATCCCC
[124 nt withheld, positions 2197-2320]
C
[91 nt withheld, positions 2322-2412]
A
[49 nt withheld, positions 2414-2462]
CCTTTGACGTTGGAGTCCACGTTCTTT
[37 nt withheld, positions 2490-2526]
ACCCTATCTCGGTCTATTCTTTTGATTTATAAGGGATTTTGCCGATTTCGGCCTATTGGTTAAAAAATGA
GCTGATTTAACAAAAATTTAACGCGAATTAATTCTGTGGAATGTGTGTCAGTTAGGGTGTGGAAAGTCCC
CAGGCTCCCCAGCAGGCAGAAGTATGCAAAGCATGCATCTCAATTAGTCAGCAACCAGGTGTGGAAAGTC
CCCAGGCTCCCCAGCAGGCAGAAGTATGCAAAGCATGCATCTCAATTAGTCAGCAACCATAGTCCCGCCC
CTAACTCCGCCCATCCCGCCCCTAACTCCGCCCAGTTCCGCCCATTCTCCGCCCCATGGCTGACTAATTT
TTTTTATTTATGCAGAGGCCGAGGCCGCCTCTGCCTCTGAGCTATTCCAGAAGTAGTGAGGAGGCTTTTT
TGGAGGCCTAGGCTTTTGCAAAAAGCTCCCGGGAGCTTGTATATCCATTTTCGGATCTGATCAAGAGACA
GGATGAGGATCGTTTCGCATGATTGAACAAGATGGATTGCACGCAGGTTCTCCGGCCGCTTGGGTGGAGA
GGCTATTCGGCTATGACTGGGCACAACAGACAATCGGCTGCTCTGATGCCGCCGTGTTCCGGCTGTCAGC
GCAGGGGCGCCCGGTTCTTTTTGTCAAGACCGACCTGTCCGGTGCCCTGAATGAACTGCAGGACGAGGCA
GCGCGGCTATCGTGGCTGGCCACGACGGGCGTTCCTTGCGCAGCTGTGCTCGACGTTGTCACTGAAGCGG
GAAGGGACTGGCTGCTATTGGGCGAAGTGCCGGGGCAGGATCTCCTGTCATCTCACCTTGCTCCTGCCGA
GAAAGTATCCATCATGGCTGATGCAATGCGGCGGCTGCATACGCTTGATCCGGCTACCTGCCCATTCGAC
CACCAAGCGAAACATCGCATCGAGCGAGCACGTACTCGGATGGAAGCCGGTCTTGTCGATCAGGATGATC
TGGACGAAGAGCATCAGGGGCTCGCGCCAGCCGAACTGTTCGCCAGGCTCAAGGCGCGCATGCCCGACGG
CGAGGATCTCGTCGTGACCCATGGCGATGCCTGCTTGCCGAATATCATGGTGGAAAATGGCCGCTTTTCT
GGATTCATCGACTGTGGCCGGCTGGGTGTGGCGGACCGCTATCAGGACATAGCGTTGGCTACCCGTGATA
TTGCTGAAGAGCTTGGCGGCGAATGGGCTGACCGCTTCCTCGTGCTTTACGGTATCGCCGCTCCCGATTC
GCAGCGCATCGCCTTCTATCGCCTTCTTGACGAGTTCTTCTGAGCGGGACTCTGGGGTTCGAAATGACCG
ACCAAGCGACGCCCAACCTGCCATCACGAGATTTCGATTCCACCGCCGCCTTCTATGAAAGGTTGGGCTT
CGGAATCGTTTTCCGGGACGCCGGCTGGATGATCCTCCAGCGCGGGGATCTCATGCTGGAGTTCTTCGCC
CACCCCAACTTGTTTATTGCAGCTTATAATGGTTACAAATAAAGCAATAGCATCACAAATTTCACAAATA
AAGCATTTTTTTCACTGCATTCTAGTTGTGGTTTGTCCAAACTCATCAATGTATCTTATCATGTCTGTAT
ACCGTCGACCTCTAGCTAGAGCTTGGCGTAATCATGGTCATAGCTGTTTCCTGTGTGAAATTGTTATCCG
CTCACAATTCCACACAACATACGAGCCGGAAGCATAAAGTGTAAAGCCTGGGGTGCCTAATGAGTGAGCT
AACTCACATTAATTGCGTTGCGCTCACTGCCCGCTTTCCAGTCGGGAAACCTGTCGTGCCAGCTGCATTA
ATGAATCGGCCAACGCGCGGGGAGAGGCGGTTTGCGTATTGGGCGCTCTTCCGCTTCCTCGCTCACTGAC
TCGCTGCGCTCGGTCGTTCGGCTGCGGCGAGCGGTATCAGCTCACTCAAAGGCGGTAATACGGTTATCCA
CAGAATCAGGGGATAACGCAGGAAAGAACATGTGAGCAAAAGGCCAGCAAAAGGCCAGGAACCGTAAAAA
GGCCGCGTTGCTGGCGTTTTTCCATAGGCTCCGCCCCCCTGACGAGCATCACAAAAATCGACGCTCAAGT
CAGAGGTGGCGAAACCCGACAGGACTATAAAGATACCAGGCGTTTCCCCCTGGAAGCTCCCTCGTGCGCT
CTCCTGTTCCGACCCTGCCGCTTACCGGATACCTGTCCGCCTTTCTCCCTTCGGGAAGCGTGGCGCTTTC
TCATAGCTCACGCTGTAGGTATCTCAGTTCGGTGTAGGTCGTTCGCTCCAAGCTGGGCTGTGTGCACGAA
CCCCCCGTTCAGCCCGACCGCTGCGCCTTATCCGGTAACTATCGTCTTGAGTCCAACCCGGTAAGACACG
ACTTATCGCCACTGGCAGCAGCCACTGGTAACAGGATTAGCAGAGCGAGGTATGTAGGCGGTGCTACAGA
GTTCTTGAAGTGGTGGCCTAACTACGGCTACACTAGAAGAACAGTATTTGGTATCTGCGCTCTGCTGAAG
CCAGTTACCTTCGGAAAAAGAGTTGGTAGCTCTTGATCCGGCAAACAAACCACCGCTGGTAGCGGTGGTT
TTTTTGTTTGCAAGCAGCAGATTACGCGCAGAAAAAAAGGATCTCAAGAAGATCCTTTGATCTTTTCTAC
GGGGTCTGACGCTCAGTGGAACGAAAACTCACGTTAAGGGATTTTGGTCATGAGATTATCAAAAAGGATC
TTCACCTAGATCCTTTTAAATTAAAAATGAAGTTTTAAATCAATCTAAAGTATATATGAGTAAACTTGGT
CTGACAGTTACCAATGCTTAATCAGTGAGGCACCTATCTCAGCGATCTGTCTATTTCGTTCATCCATAGT
TGCCTGACTCCCCGTCGTGTAGATAACTACGATACGGGAGGGCTTACCATCTGGCCCCAGTGCTGCAATG
ATACCGCGAGACCCACGCTCACCGGCTCCAGATTTATCAGCAATAAACCAGCCAGCCGGAAGGGCCGAGC
GCAGAAGTGGTCCTGCAACTTTATCCGCCTCCATCCAGTCTATTAATTGTTGCCGGGAAGCTAGAGTAAG
TAGTTCGCCAGTTAATAGTTTGCGCAACGTTGTTGCCATTGCTACAGGCATCGTGGTGTCACGCTCGTCG
TTTGGTATGGCTTCATTCAGCTCCGGTTCCCAACGATCAAGGCGAGTTACATGATCCCCCATGTTGTGCA
AAAAAGCGGTTAGCTCCTTCGGTCCTCCGATCGTTGTCAGAAGTAAGTTGGCCGCAGTGTTATCACTCAT
GGTTATGGCAGCACTGCATAATTCTCTTACTGTCATGCCATCCGTAAGATGCTTTTCTGTGACTGGTGAG
TACTCAACCAAGTCATTCTGAGAATAGTGTATGCGGCGACCGAGTTGCTCTTGCCCGGCGTCAATACGGG
ATAATACCGCGCCACATAGCAGAACTTTAAAAGTGCTCATCATTGGAAAACGTTCTTCGGGGCGAAAACT
CTCAAGGATCTTACCGCTGTTGAGATCCAGTTCGATGTAACCCACTCGTGCACCCAACTGATCTTCAGCA
TCTTTTACTTTCACCAGCGTTTCTGGGTGAGCAAAAACAGGAAGGCAAAATGCCGCAAAAAAGGGAATAA
GGGCGACACGGAAATGTTGAATACTCATACTCTTCCTTTTTCAATATTATTGAAGCATTTATCAGGGTTA
TTGTCTCATGAGCGGATACATATTTGAATGTATTTAGAAAAATAAACAAATAGGGGTTCCGCGCACATTT
CCCCGAAAAGTGCCACCTGACGTCGACGGATCGGGAGATCTCCCGATCCCCTATGGTGCACTCTCAGTAC
AATCTGCTCTGATGCCGCATAGTTAAGCCAGTATCTGCTCCCTGCTTGTGTGTTGGAGGTCGCTGAGTAG
TGCGCGAGCAAAATTTAAGCTACAACAAGGCAAGGCTTGACCGAC
Features (pLannotate 1.2.2; 20 found; start..end, strand, type, name):
     74..453     +  enhancer       CMV enhancer: human cytomegalovirus immediate early enhancer
    454..657     +  promoter       CMV promoter: human cytomegalovirus (CMV) immediate early promoter
    653..686     +  LTR            5' LTR (truncated) (fragment): truncated 5' long terminal repeat (LTR) from HIV-1
    702..720     +  promoter       T7 promoter: promoter for bacteriophage T7 RNA polymerase
    855..1880    +  CDS            RHO: OPSD_BOVIN - Experimental evidence at protein level: Swiss-Prot protein existence level 1. Photoreceptor required for image-forming vision at low light intensity. Required for photoreceptor cell viability after birth (By similarity). Light-induced isomerization of 11-cis to all-trans retinal triggers a conformational change that activates signaling via G- proteins (PubMed:10926528, PubMed:12044163, PubMed:11972040, PubMed:16908857, PubMed:16586416, PubMed:17060607, PubMed:17449675, PubMed:18818650, PubMed:21389983, PubMed:22198838, PubMed:23579341, PubMed:25205354, PubMed:27458239). Subsequent
   1927..2151    +  polyA_signal   bGH poly(A) signal: bovine growth hormone polyadenylation signal
   2155..2176    +  promoter       SV40 promoter (fragment): SV40 enhancer and early promoter
   2197..2625    +  rep_origin     f1 ori (sequence partly withheld): f1 bacteriophage origin of replication; arrow indicates direction of (+) strand synthesis
   2639..2968    +  promoter       SV40 promoter: SV40 enhancer and early promoter
   3035..3826    +  CDS            neo: KKA2_KLEPN - Also known as kan, nptII. Experimental evidence at protein level: Swiss-Prot protein existence level 1. Resistance to kanamycin, neomycin, paromomycin, ribostamycin, butirosin and gentamicin B. From Klebsiella pneumoniae.
   3850..4008    +  CDS            ble (fragment): BLE_KLEPN - Experimental evidence at protein level: Swiss-Prot protein existence level 1. Binding protein with a strong affinity to the bleomycin family of antibiotics. Binds to CL990; an antimitotic-antibiotic compound. From Klebsiella pneumoniae.
   4003..4124    +  polyA_signal   SV40 poly(A) signal: SV40 polyadenylation signal
   4197..4213    -  protein_bind   lac operator: The lac repressor binds to the lac operator to inhibit transcription in E. coli. This inhibition can be relieved by adding lactose or isopropyl-β-D-thiogalactopyranoside (IPTG). lac repressor encoded by lacI
   4221..4251    -  promoter       lac promoter: promoter for the E. coli lac operon
   4266..4287    -  protein_bind   CAP binding site: CAP binding activates transcription in the presence of cAMP. E. coli catabolite activator protein
   4300..4392    -  CDS            lacI (fragment): lac repressor; lacI; The lac repressor binds to the lac operator to inhibit transcription in E. coli. This inhibition can be relieved by adding lactose or isopropyl-β-D-thiogalactopyranoside (IPTG).
   4575..5163    -  rep_origin     ori: high-copy-number ColE1/pMB1/pBR322/pUC origin of replication
   5334..6194    -  CDS            AmpR: β-lactamase; bla; confers resistance to ampicillin, carbenicillin, and related antibiotics
   6195..6299    -  promoter       AmpR promoter: bla
   6358..6410    -  misc_feature   bom (fragment): basis of mobility region from pBR322
