[The description below was written by a language model from this plasmid's Addgene catalogue record and pLannotate feature annotations shown in this document.]
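Description:
Opto-GPR148 is a mammalian expression plasmid built on the Invitrogen pcDNA3.1(-) backbone, encoding a chimeric G-protein-coupled receptor that combines bovine rhodopsin with the human class A orphan receptor GPR148. The roughly 1.1 kb insert sits downstream of the human cytomegalovirus immediate-early enhancer and promoter and is terminated by the bovine growth hormone polyadenylation signal. A T7 promoter lies between the CMV promoter and the coding region. The chimera carries an N-terminal VSV-G epitope and a C-terminal rhodopsin 1D4 epitope, which allow antibody detection of the expressed receptor. The automated feature table annotates the open reading frame simply as bovine rhodopsin, reflecting the large share of opsin sequence in the chimera. It does not resolve which segments come from GPR148, and the record does not specify the domain boundaries. The depositor notes a two-step cloning strategy and that the flanking sites cannot be reused for subcloning.

In bacteria the plasmid is maintained by a high-copy ColE1/pUC-type origin and selected through the beta-lactamase (ampicillin resistance) gene. An f1 origin is also present. For mammalian cells, an SV40 early promoter drives the neomycin phosphotransferase gene, followed by an SV40 polyadenylation signal, permitting G418 selection of stable transfectants. Short hits to an HIV-1 LTR, ble, lacI and bom are fragmentary matches within the backbone rather than functional modules. According to the record, the construct belongs to a set made for the optical functionalization of human orphan GPCRs. The light-sensing rhodopsin portion is presumably intended to place signalling characteristic of GPR148 under light control in transfected cells.
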