Addgene plasmid #106048: Opto-GPR148
Purpose: Expression of a chimeric G-protein coupled receptor (Rhodopsin-GPR148; Opto-GPR148; E2)
Depositing lab: Harald Janovjak. Depositing organization: Institute of Science and Technology Austria (I.S.T. Austria). Publication: Optical functionalization of human Class A orphan G-protein-coupled receptors. Morri M, Sanchez-Romero I, Tichy AM, Kainrath S, Gerrard EJ, Hirschfeld PP, Schwarz J, Janovjak H. Nat Commun. 2018 May 16;9(1):1950. doi: 10.1038/s41467-018-04342-1. PubMed 29769519.
Backbone
  Vector backbone: pcDNA3.1-
  Backbone manufacturer: Invitrogen
  Backbone size w/o insert (bp): 5427
  Vector type: Mammalian Expression
  Selectable markers: Neomycin (select with G418)
Growth in bacteria
  Bacterial resistance: Ampicillin, 100 μg/mL
  Growth temperature: 37°C
  Growth strain: DH5alpha
  Copy number: High Copy
Gene/Insert
  Gene/Insert name: Opto-GPR148
  Species: H. sapiens (human), B. taurus (bovine)
  Insert size (bp): 1122
  Mutation: Chimeric receptor protein
  Entrez Gene: GPR148 (a.k.a. BTR, PGR6)
  Promoter: CMV
  Tag / fusion protein: VSV-G (N terminal on insert); Rhodopsin-1D4 (C terminal on insert)
  Cloning method: Restriction Enzyme; 5′ cloning site unknown (unknown if destroyed); 3′ cloning site unknown (unknown if destroyed)
  Sequencing primers: 5′ CMV_F (CGCAAATGGGCGGTAGGCGTG); 3′ pcDNA_R (CAACAGATGGCTGGCAAC)
Terms and licenses: Academic/Nonprofit Terms; Industry Terms: Not Available to Industry
Depositor comments: two step cloning; 5' and 3' sites cannot be used for (sub)cloning
How to cite: Opto-GPR148 was a gift from Harald Janovjak (Addgene plasmid # 106048 ; http://n2t.net/addgene:106048 ; RRID:Addgene_106048)
