>Addgene plasmid #106048 | Opto-GPR148 | depositor partial sequence | sequence record 200811 | Opto-GPR148
ATGAAAACGATCATCGCCCTGAGCTACATCTTCTGCCTGGTATTCGCCATGTACACCGATATAGAGATGA
ACAGGCTGGGAAAGGATAGCCTCATGAACGGGACCGAGGGCCCAAACTTCTACGTGCCTTTCTCCAACAA
GACGGGCGTGGTGCGCAGCCCCTTCGAGGCCCCGCAGTACTACCTGGCGGAGCCATGGCAGTTCTCCATG
CTGGCCGCCTACATGTTCCTGCTGATCATGCTTGGCTTCCCCATCAACTTCCTCACGCTGTACGTCATCC
TGCGGAACCAACGGCTGCGACAGGAGCTCAACTACATCCTGCTCAACCTGGCCGTGGCCGACCTCTTCAT
GGTGTTCGGGGGCTTCACCACCACCCTCTACACCTCTCTGCACGGGTACTTCGTCTTTGGGCCCACGGGC
TGCAACCTGGAGGGCTTCTTTGCCACCTTGGGCGGTGAAATTGCACTGTGGTCCTTGGTGGTCCTGGCCA
TCGAGCGGTACGTGGTGGTGATCCATCCACTGCGCTACCTCTCCTTCATGTCCCATGGGGCTGCCATCAT
GGGCGTCGCCTTCACCTGGGTCATGGCTCTGGCCTGTGCCGCGCCCCCCCTCGTCGGCTGGTCCAGGTAC
ATCCCGGAGGGCATGCAGTGCTCGTGCGGGATTGACTACTACACGCCCCACGAGGAAACCAACAATGAGT
CGTTCGTCATCTACATGTTCGTGGTCCACTTCATCATCCCCCTGATTGTCATATTCTTCTGCTACGGAAG
GATCTATGCAGAGGCCAAGACTTCAGGCATCTGGGGGCAGGGCTATTCCCGGGCCAGGGGCACCCTGCGC
ATGGTGATCATCATGGTCATCGCTTTCCTAATCTGCTGGCTGCCCTACGCTGGGGTGGCGTTCTACATCT
TCACCCATCAGGGCTCTGACTTTGGCCCCATCTTCATGACCATCCCGGCTTTCTTTGCCAAGACTTCTGC
CGTCTACAACCCCGTCATCTACATCATGATGAACAAGCAGTTCCGCCAGCTGTTGGGCATGGTCCGGGGC
CACCTCCCATCCAGGAGGCACCAGGCCATCTTTACCATTTCCACAGAAACCAGCCAAGTGGCGCCTGCCT
AA
